>Addgene plasmid #112002 | Hsh155 1-945 | depositor full sequence | sequence record 210599 | Hsh155 1-945 sequence 8046 bps
TCGCGCGTTTCGGTGATGACGGTGAAAACCTCTGACACATGCAGCTCCCGGAGACGGTCACAGCTTGTCT
GTAAGCGGATGCCGGGAGCAGACAAGCCCGTCAGGGCGCGTCAGCGGGTGTTGGCGGGTGTCGGGGCTGG
CTTAACTATGCGGCATCAGAGCAGATTGTACTGAGAGTGCACCATAAACGACATTACTATATATATAATA
TAGGAAGCATTTAATAGACAGCATCGTAATATATGTGTACTTTGCAGTTATGACGCCAGATGGCAGTAGT
GGAAGATATTCTTTATTGAAAAATAGCTTGTCACCTTACGTACAATCTTGATCCGGAGCTTTTCTTTTTT
TGCCGATTAAGAATTAATTCGGTCGAAAAAAGAAAAGGAGAGGGCCAAGAGGGAGGGCATTGGTGACTAT
TGAGCACGTGAGTATACGTGATTAAGCACACAAAGGCAGCTTGGAGTATGTCTGTTATTAATTTCACAGG
TAGTTCTGGTCCATTGGTGAAAGTTTGCGGCTTGCAGAGCACAGAGGCCGCAGAATGTGCTCTAGATTCC
GATGCTGACTTGCTGGGTATTATATGTGTGCCCAATAGAAAGAGAACAATTGACCCGGTTATTGCAAGGA
AAATTTCAAGTCTTGTAAAAGCATATAAAAATAGTTCAGGCACTCCGAAATACTTGGTTGGCGTGTTTCG
TAATCAACCTAAGGAGGATGTTTTGGCTCTGGTCAATGATTACGGCATTGATATCGTCCAACTGCATGGA
GATGAGTCGTGGCAAGAATACCAAGAGTTCCTCGGTTTGCCAGTTATTAAAAGACTCGTATTTCCAAAAG
ACTGCAACATACTACTCAGTGCAGCTTCACAGAAACCTCATTCGTTTATTCCCTTGTTTGATTCAGAAGC
AGGTGGGACAGGTGAACTTTTGGATTGGAACTCGATTTCTGACTGGGTTGGAAGGCAAGAGAGCCCCGAA
AGCTTACATTTTATGTTAGCTGGTGGACTGACGCCAGAAAATGTTGGTGATGCGCTTAGATTAAATGGCG
TTATTGGTGTTGATGTAAGCGGAGGTGTGGAGACAAATGGTGTAAAAGACTCTAACAAAATAGCAAATTT
CGTCAAAAATGCTAAGAAATAGGTTATTACTGAGTAGTATTTATTTAAGTATTGTTTGTGCACTTGCCTA
TGCGGTGTGAAATACCGCACAGATGCGTAAGGAGAAAATACCGCATCAGGAAATTGTAAACGTTAATATT
TTGTTAAAATTCGCGTTAAATTTTTGTTAAATCAGCTCATTTTTTAACCAATAGGCCGAAATCGGCAAAA
TCCCTTATAAATCAAAAGAATAGACCGAGATAGGGT
[37 nt withheld, positions 1367-1403]
AAAGAACGTGGACTCCAACGTCAAAGG
[49 nt withheld, positions 1431-1479]
T
[91 nt withheld, positions 1481-1571]
G
[124 nt withheld, positions 1573-1696]
CGCGCCATTCGCCATTCAGGCTGCGCAACTGTTGGGAAGGGCGATCGGTGCGGGCCTCTTCGCTATTACG
CCAGCTGGCGAAAGGGGGATGTGCTGCAAGGCGATTAAGTTGGGTAACGCCAGGGTTTTCCCAGTCACGA
CGTTGTAAAACGACGGCCAGTGAGCGCGCGTAATACGACTCACTATAGGGCGAATTGGGTACCGGGCCCC
CCCTCGAGCATGTACTTTCCGCCTAACTACCATCACCTGTCTTTATTTATTCCGCTGACAGATATGCACA
ACCAATTATCGTCTCTTGAAAGCTTTTTAGACGTGATTGCTGTTATTTGGCACGTTGTTAGTATTTAAGC
TTATTCGGGTTTGCATTGATATTTGCCCGAGCAGAAATCTCCTTCTCGATGAGTTAGAACTGAAACATCT
CTTCAATTACTTATACATAATAAACATAGAAAGCCAGGACCTGTCATCATGAGTCATCCGATTCAATTTG
TAAACGCTAATAATAGCGATAAGAGCCACCAATTAGGCGGTCAATATTCTATTCCTCAGGATTTGAGGGA
AAACCTGCAGAAAGAAGCTGCACGTATTGGTGAGAACGAAAAAGATGTGCTACAGGAAAAAATGGAAACT
AGGACAGTGCAAAATCGAGAGGATTCATACCACAAAAGAAGGTTTGATATGAAGTTTGAGCCGGATTCCG
ATACACAAACTGTTACGTCTTCAGAAAATACCCAAGACGCTGTCGTGCCAAGGAAAAGAAAATCTCGTTG
GGATGTAAAAGGGTACGAGCCACCTGATGAATCTTCAACAGCGGTCAAAGAAAACTCTGATAGTGCTTTG
GTTAATGTAGAAGGAATCCATGATTTGATGTTTTTTAAACCTTCTGACCATAAATATTTCGCCGACGTTA
TATCCAAAAAACCCATAGATGAGTTAAATAAGGATGAAAAGAAAGAAAGAACCCTGTCGATGTTACTTCT
GAAAATAAAAAATGGCAATACAGCGAGTAGGAGGACTTCTATGCGGATTTTAACCGATAAAGCTGTTACA
TTTGGTCCAGAAATGATATTTAACCGCTTATTGCCCATATTACTAGACAGAAGTTTGGAAGACCAGGAAA
GACATCTAATGATCAAGACCATAGATCGCGTCCTTTACCAGCTAGGAGATTTAACAAAACCTTACGTTCA
CAAAATACTTGTAGTAGCTGCCCCATTGCTAATAGATGAAGATCCAATGGTTCGTTCAACAGGCCAGGAG
ATAATCACCAATCTGTCTACAGTCGCTGGCCTAAAAACCATTCTAACAGTAATGAGACCTGATATTGAGA
ATGAGGATGAGTATGTTAGAAATGTAACTTCAAGAGCGGCGGCTGTGGTGGCAAAAGCCCTTGGTGTTAA
TCAATTGCTTCCTTTCATCAATGCAGCATGCCACTCACGGAAGTCTTGGAAAGCAAGGCATACTGGCATA
AAAATTGTGCAGCAAATAGGTATACTTTTGGGAATAGGTGTCTTGAATCATCTTACTGGGCTGATGAGTT
GTATCAAAGACTGCCTAATGGATGATCACGTTCCGGTGCGAATTGTTACAGCACATACTTTATCAACACT
AGCAGAAAATTCTTATCCATATGGTATCGAAGTTTTCAACGTTGTACTGGAGCCATTATGGAAGGGTATA
AGAAGTCATCGTGGTAAAGTGCTATCTTCTTTTTTAAAAGCTGTTGGATCTATGATCCCATTGATGGACC
CAGAGTATGCCGGTTATTATACCACAGAAGCAATGAGAATAATTAGACGTGAATTCGACTCTCCCGATGA
TGAAATGAAAAAGACCATTCTTTTAGTATTACAAAAATGTAGCGCTGTAGAATCCATAACGCCAAAATTT
CTGAGAGAAGAAATCGCGCCAGAATTCTTTCAAAAATTTTGGGTCAGACGAGTGGCATTGGATAGACCAT
TAAACAAAGTTGTTACATATACTACTGTTACATTAGCAAAGAAATTAGGTTGTTCTTATACCATTGATAA
ATTATTAACACCATTGAGAGATGAAGCTGAGCCGTTCAGAACAATGGCTGTCCATGCTGTTACTAGAACA
GTAAACTTATTAGGGACAGCAGATTTAGATGAGAGATTAGAAACGAGGCTTATTGATGCGCTCTTGATAG
CATTTCAAGAACAAACAAATAGTGATTCTATAATCTTTAAAGGGTTTGGGGCAGTGACGGTGTCACTTGA
CATCCGTATGAAACCGTTTTTAGCACCCATTGTGAGTACGATTTTAAATCATTTAAAGCATAAAACTCCC
TTGGTTCGTCAACATGCAGCAGATCTATGTGCCATACTAATACCAGTCATCAAGAACTGTCACGAATTCG
AAATGTTGAATAAATTGAACATTATATTGTATGAATCCTTAGGCGAAGTATATCCAGAGGTATTAGGTTC
TATAATCAACGCTATGTACTGTATTACTAGCGTAATGGATTTGGATAAACTACAACCTCCTATTAATCAA
ATTTTACCAACCTTAACTCCAATTTTAAGAAACAAGCATAGAAAAGTCGAAGTAAACACTATCAAATTTG
TTGGACTTATTGGTAAATTAGCACCTACCTATGCACCTCCTAAAGAATGGATGAGAATATGTTTTGAACT
ATTAGAACTTTTGAAAAGTACAAATAAAGAAATAAGAAGATCAGCAAATGCCACGTTTGGATTCATTGCT
GAAGCAATTGGACCTCACGATGTTCTTGTTGCGTTATTGAACAATTTAAAGGTTCAAGAACGTCAGTTAC
GTGTATGCACGGCTGTTGCTATCGGTATCGTTGCTAAAGTGTGTGGTCCTTACAACGTGCTGCCAGTAAT
CATGAATGAATACACAACACCAGAGACTAATGTTCAAAACGGTGTTCTCAAGGCCATGTCATTCATGTTT
GAGTACATTGGTAACATGTCTAAGGATTACATATACTTCATAACACCATTATTAGAAGATGCACTCACCG
ATAGGGATTTAGTTCATCGTCAGACAGCGTCGAACGTAATAACCCACTTAGCTTTAAACTGTTCAGGTAC
AGGTCACGAAGATGCCTTCATTCATTTAATGAATCTTCTAATACCCAATATTTTTGAAACTTCACCACAT
GCTATTATGCGTATTTTAGAAGGTTTGGAGGCACTGAGTCAAGCTCTTGGCCCTGGACTATTCATGAACT
ACATATGGGCAGGATTGTTCCATCCAGCGAAGAATGTAAGGAAAGCATTTTGGAGGGTGTATAATAACAT
GTACGTAATGTACTGAATATATATAGAGCATATAAATAACCACAACTTGTAAGAATATTTTACTTGACAC
ACCTATATCATCACGTCACGATGCCTTCATAGATTATGATGAAATATAAACAGAACCTGCTATTGGAAAA
AAAAGGGCAGGAAAAAATTTTGTGAAAGTGAGTAAAAGAAAGATGAAGAGCGAGACATGGATAATAAGAA
ATAGATGTCACTAATGGACAATTGGAAGACTGATATGGAAAGTTACGATGAAGGAGGAGCTCCCAGCTTT
TGTTCCCTTTAGTGAGGGTTAATTGCGCGCTTGGCGTAATCATGGTCATAGCTGTTTCCTGTGTGAAATT
GTTATCCGCTCACAATTCCACACAACATAGGAGCCGGAAGCATAAAGTGTAAAGCCTGGGGTGCCTAATG
AGTGAGGTAACTCACATTAATTGCGTTGCGCTCACTGCCCGCTTTCCAGTCGGGAAACCTGTCGTGCCAG
CTGCATTAATGAATCGGCCAACGCGCGGGGAGAGGCGGTTTGCGTATTGGGCGCTCTTCCGCTTCCTCGC
TCACTGACTCGCTGCGCTCGGTCGTTCGGCTGCGGCGAGCGGTATCAGCTCACTCAAAGGCGGTAATACG
GTTATCCACAGAATCAGGGGATAACGCAGGAAAGAACATGTGAGCAAAAGGCCAGCAAAAGGCCAGGAAC
CGTAAAAAGGCCGCGTTGCTGGCGTTTTTCCATAGGCTCCGCCCCCCTGACGAGCATCACAAAAATCGAC
GCTCAAGTCAGAGGTGGCGAAACCCGACAGGACTATAAAGATACCAGGCGTTTCCCCCTGGAAGCTCCCT
CGTGCGCTCTCCTGTTCCGACCCTGCCGCTTACCGGATACCTGTCCGCCTTTCTCCCTTCGGGAAGCGTG
GCGCTTTCTCATAGCTCACGCTGTAGGTATCTCAGTTCGGTGTAGGTCGTTCGCTCCAAGCTGGGCTGTG
TGCACGAACCCCCCGTTCAGCCCGACCGCTGCGCCTTATCCGGTAACTATCGTCTTGAGTCCAACCCGGT
AAGACACGACTTATCGCCACTGGCAGCAGCCACTGGTAACAGGATTAGCAGAGCGAGGTATGTAGGCGGT
GCTACAGAGTTCTTGAAGTGGTGGCCTAACTACGGCTACACTAGAAGGACAGTATTTGGTATCTGCGCTC
TGCTGAAGCCAGTTACCTTCGGAAAAAGAGTTGGTAGCTCTTGATCCGGCAAACAAACCACCGCTGGTAG
CGGTGGTTTTTTTGTTTGCAAGCAGCAGATTACGCGCAGAAAAAAAGGATCTCAAGAAGATCCTTTGATC
TTTTCTACGGGGTCTGACGCTCAGTGGAACGAAAACTCACGTTAAGGGATTTTGGTCATGAGATTATCAA
AAAGGATCTTCACCTAGATCCTTTTAAATTAAAAATGAAGTTTTAAATCAATCTAAAGTATATATGAGTA
AACTTGGTCTGACAGTTACCAATGCTTAATCAGTGAGGCACCTATCTCAGCGATCTGTCTATTTCGTTCA
TCCATAGTTGCCTGACTCCCCGTCGTGTAGATAACTACGATACGGGAGGGCTTACCATCTGGCCCCAGTG
CTGCAATGATACCGCGAGACCCACGCTCACCGGCTCCAGATTTATCAGCAATAAACCAGCCAGCCGGAAG
GGCCGAGCGCAGAAGTGGTCCTGCAACTTTATCCGCCTCCATCCAGTCTATTAATTGTTGCCGGGAAGCT
AGAGTAAGTAGTTCGCCAGTTAATAGTTTGCGCAACGTTGTTGCCATTGCTACAGGCATCGTGGTGTCAC
GCTCGTCGTTTGGTATGGCTTCATTCAGCTCCGGTTCCCAACGATCAAGGCGAGTTACATGATCCCCCAT
GTTGTGCAAAAAAGCGGTTAGCTCCTTCGGTCCTCCGATCGTTGTCAGAAGTAAGTTGGCCGCAGTGTTA
TCACTCATGGTTATGGCAGCACTGCATAATTCTCTTACTGTCATGCCATCCGTAAGATGCTTTTCTGTGA
CTGGTGAGTACTCAACCAAGTCATTCTGAGAATAGTGTATGCGGCGACCGAGTTGCTCTTGCCCGGCGTC
AATACGGGATAATACCGCGCCACATAGCAGAACTTTAAAAGTGCTCATCATTGGAAAACGTTCTTCGGGG
CGAAAACTCTCAAGGATCTTACCGCTGTTGAGATCCAGTTCGATGTAACCCACTCGTGCACCCAACTGAT
CTTCAGCATCTTTTACTTTCACCAGCGTTTCTGGGTGAGCAAAAACAGGAAGGCAAAATGCCGCAAAAAA
GGGAATAAGGGCGACACGGAAATGTTGAATACTCATACTCTTCCTTTTTCAATATTATTGAAGCATTTAT
CAGGGTTATTGTCTCATGAGCGGATACATATTTGAATGTATTTAGAAAAATAAACAAATAGGGGTTCCGC
GCACATTTCCCCGAAAAGTGCCACCTGGGTCCTTTTCATCACGTGCTATAAAAATAATTATAATTTAAAT
TTTTTAATATAAATATATAAATTAAAAATAGAAAGTAAAAAAAGAAATTAAAGAAAAAATAGTTTTTGTT
TTCCGAAGATGTAAAAGACTCTAGGGGGATCGCCAACAAATACTACCTTTTATCTTGCTCTTCCTGCTCT
CAGGTATTAATGCCGAATTGTTTCATCTTGTCTGTGTAGAAGACCACACACGAAAATCCTGTGATTTTAC
ATTTTACTTATCGTTAATCGAATGTATATCTATTTAATCTGCTTTTCTTGTCTAATAAATATATATGTAA
AGTACGCTTTTTGTTGAAATTTTTTAAACCTTTGTTTATTTTTTTTTCTTCATTCCGTAACTCTTCTACC
TTCTTTATTTACTTTCTAAAATCCAAATACAAAACATAAAAATAAATAAACACAGAGTAAATTCCCAAAT
TATTCCATCATTAAAAGATACGAGGCGCGTGTAAGTTACAGGCAAGCGATCCGTCCTAAGAAACCATTAT
TATCATGACATTAACCTATAAAAATAGGCGTATCACGAGGCCCTTTCGTC
Features (pLannotate 1.2.2; 20 found; start..end, strand, type, name):
    137..186     +  misc_feature   bom (fragment): basis of mobility region from pBR322
    187..467     +  promoter       TRP1 promoter: S. cerevisiae TRP1
    468..1142    +  CDS            TRP1: phosphoribosylanthranilate isomerase, required for tryptophan biosynthesis; S. cerevisiae TRP1; yeast auxotrophic marker
   1189..1240    +  misc_feature   bom (fragment): basis of mobility region from pBR322
   1241..1696    -  rep_origin     f1 ori (sequence partly withheld): f1 bacteriophage origin of replication; arrow indicates direction of (+) strand synthesis
   1704..1859    -  CDS            lacZα (fragment): LacZα fragment of β-galactosidase; lacZ fragment
   1867..1885    +  promoter       T7 promoter: promoter for bacteriophage T7 RNA polymerase
   1894..1914    -  misc_feature   MCS (fragment): pBluescript multiple cloning site
   2165..4999    +  CDS            HSH155: SF3B1_YEAST - Experimental evidence at protein level: Swiss-Prot protein existence level 1. Contacts pre-mRNA on both sides of the branch site early in spliceosome assembly. From Saccharomyces cerevisiae (strain ATCC 204508 / S288c) (Baker's yeast).
   5201..5254    +  CDS            ABZ2 (fragment): PABC_YEAST - Experimental evidence at protein level: Swiss-Prot protein existence level 1. Converts 4-amino-4-deoxychorismate into 4-aminobenzoate (PABA) and pyruvate. From Saccharomyces cerevisiae (strain ATCC 204508 / S288c) (Baker's yeast).
   5272..5290    -  promoter       T3 promoter: promoter for bacteriophage T3 RNA polymerase
   5335..5351    -  protein_bind   lac operator: The lac repressor binds to the lac operator to inhibit transcription in E. coli. This inhibition can be relieved by adding lactose or isopropyl-β-D-thiogalactopyranoside (IPTG). lac repressor encoded by lacI
   5359..5389    -  promoter       lac promoter: promoter for the E. coli lac operon
   5404..5425    -  protein_bind   CAP binding site: CAP binding activates transcription in the presence of cAMP. E. coli catabolite activator protein
   5438..5530    -  CDS            lacI (fragment): lac repressor; lacI; The lac repressor binds to the lac operator to inhibit transcription in E. coli. This inhibition can be relieved by adding lactose or isopropyl-β-D-thiogalactopyranoside (IPTG).
   5713..6301    -  rep_origin     ori: high-copy-number ColE1/pMB1/pBR322/pUC origin of replication
   6472..7332    -  CDS            AmpR: β-lactamase; bla; confers resistance to ampicillin, carbenicillin, and related antibiotics
   7333..7437    -  promoter       AmpR promoter: bla
   7474..7977    +  misc_feature   CEN/ARS: S. cerevisiae CEN6 centromere fused to an autonomously replicating sequence
   8046..35      +  CDS            rop (fragment) (across the origin): Rop protein, which maintains plasmids at low copy number; rop
