>Addgene plasmid #112002 | Hsh155 1-945 | addgene full sequence | sequence record 213567 | Addgene NGS Result
GTAAAACGACGGCCAGTGAGCGCGCGTAATACGACTCACTATAGGGCGAATTGGGTACCGGGCCCCCCCC
TCGAGCATGTACTTTCCGCCTAACTACCATCACCTGTCTTTATTTATTCCGCTGACAGATATGCACAACC
AATTATCGTCTCTTGAAAGCTTTTTAGACGTGATTGCTGTTATTTGGCACGTTGTTAGTATTTAAGCTTA
TTCGGGTTTGCATTGATATTTGCCCGAGCAGAAATCTCCTTCTCGATGAGTTAGAACTGAAACATCTCTT
CAATTACTTATACATAATAAACATAGAAAGCCAGGACCTGTCATCATGAGTCATCCGATTCAATTTGTAA
ACGCTAATAATAGCGATAAGAGCCACCAATTAGGCGGTCAATATTCTATTCCTCAGGATTTGAGGGAAAA
CCTGCAGAAAGAAGCTGCACGTATTGGTGAGAACGAAAAAGATGTGCTACAGGAAAAAATGGAAACTAGG
ACAGTGCAAAATCGAGAGGATTCATACCACAAAAGAAGGTTTGATATGAAGTTTGAGCCGGATTCCGATA
CACAAACTGTTACGTCTTCAGAAAATACCCAAGACGCTGTCGTGCCAAGGAAAAGAAAATCTCGTTGGGA
TGTAAAAGGGTACGAGCCACCTGATGAATCTTCAACAGCGGTCAAAGAAAACTCTGATAGTGCTTTGGTT
AATGTAGAAGGAATCCATGATTTGATGTTTTTTAAACCTTCTGACCATAAATATTTCGCCGACGTTATAT
CCAAAAAACCCATAGATGAGTTAAATAAGGATGAAAAGAAAGAAAGAACCCTGTCGATGTTACTTCTGAA
AATAAAAAATGGCAATACAGCGAGTAGGAGGACTTCTATGCGGATTTTAACCGATAAAGCTGTTACATTT
GGTCCAGAAATGATATTTAACCGCTTATTGCCCATATTACTAGACAGAAGTTTGGAAGACCAGGAAAGAC
ATCTAATGATCAAGACCATAGATCGCGTCCTTTACCAGCTAGGAGATTTAACAAAACCTTACGTTCACAA
AATACTTGTAGTAGCTGCCCCATTGCTAATAGATGAAGATCCAATGGTTCGTTCAACAGGCCAGGAGATA
ATCACCAATCTGTCTACAGTCGCTGGCCTAAAAACCATTCTAACAGTAATGAGACCTGATATTGAGAATG
AGGATGAGTATGTTAGAAATGTAACTTCAAGAGCGGCGGCTGTGGTGGCAAAAGCCCTTGGTGTTAATCA
ATTGCTTCCTTTCATCAATGCAGCATGCCACTCACGGAAGTCTTGGAAAGCAAGGCATACTGGCATAAAA
ATTGTGCAGCAAATAGGTATACTTTTGGGAATAGGTGTCTTGAATCATCTTACTGGGCTGATGAGTTGTA
TCAAAGACTGCCTAATGGATGATCACGTTCCGGTGCGAATTGTTACAGCACATACTTTATCAACACTAGC
AGAAAATTCTTATCCATATGGTATCGAAGTTTTCAACGTTGTACTGGAGCCATTATGGAAGGGTATAAGA
AGTCATCGTGGTAAAGTGCTATCTTCTTTTTTAAAAGCTGTTGGATCTATGATCCCATTGATGGACCCAG
AGTATGCCGGTTATTATACCACAGAAGCAATGAGAATAATTAGACGTGAATTCGACTCTCCCGATGATGA
AATGAAAAAGACCATTCTTTTAGTATTACAAAAATGTAGCGCTGTAGAATCCATAACGCCAAAATTTCTG
AGAGAAGAAATCGCGCCAGAATTCTTTCAAAAATTTTGGGTCAGACGAGTGGCATTGGATAGACCATTAA
ACAAAGTTGTTACATATACTACTGTTACATTAGCAAAGAAATTAGGTTGTTCTTATACCATTGATAAATT
ATTAACACCATTGAGAGATGAAGCTGAGCCGTTCAGAACAATGGCTGTCCATGCTGTTACTAGAACAGTA
AACTTATTAGGGACAGCAGATTTAGATGAGAGATTAGAAACGAGGCTTATTGATGCGCTCTTGATAGCAT
TTCAAGAACAAACAAATAGTGATTCTATAATCTTTAAAGGGTTTGGGGCAGTGACGGTGTCACTTGACAT
CCGTATGAAACCGTTTTTAGCACCCATTGTGAGTACGATTTTAAATCATTTAAAGCATAAAACTCCCTTG
GTTCGTCAACATGCAGCAGATCTATGTGCCATACTAATACCAGTCATCAAGAACTGTCACGAATTCGAAA
TGTTGAATAAATTGAACATTATATTGTATGAATCCTTAGGCGAAGTATATCCAGAGGTATTAGGTTCTAT
AATCAACGCTATGTACTGTATTACTAGCGTAATGGATTTGGATAAACTACAACCTCCTATTAATCAAATT
TTACCAACCTTAACTCCAATTTTAAGAAACAAGCATAGAAAAGTCGAAGTAAACACTATCAAATTTGTTG
GACTTATTGGTAAATTAGCACCTACCTATGCACCTCCTAAAGAATGGATGAGAATATGTTTTGAACTATT
AGAACTTTTGAAAAGTACAAATAAAGAAATAAGAAGATCAGCAAATGCCACGTTTGGATTCATTGCTGAA
GCAATTGGACCTCACGATGTTCTTGTTGCGTTATTGAACAATTTAAAGGTTCAAGAACGTCAGTTACGTG
TATGCACGGCTGTTGCTATCGGTATCGTTGCTAAAGTGTGTGGTCCTTACAACGTGCTGCCAGTAATCAT
GAATGAATACACAACACCAGAGACTAATGTTCAAAACGGTGTTCTCAAGGCCATGTCATTCATGTTTGAG
TACATTGGTAACATGTCTAAGGATTACATATACTTCATAACACCATTATTAGAAGATGCACTCACCGATA
GGGATTTAGTTCATCGTCAGACAGCGTCGAACGTAATAACCCACTTAGCTTTAAACTGTTCAGGTACAGG
TCACGAAGATGCCTTCATTCATTTAATGAATCTTCTAATACCCAATATTTTTGAAACTTCACCACATGCT
ATTATGCGTATTTTAGAAGGTTTGGAGGCACTGAGTCAAGCTCTTGGCCCTGGACTATTCATGAACTACA
TATGGGCAGGATTGTTCCATCCAGCGAAGAATGTAAGGAAAGCATTTTGGAGGGTGTATAATAACATGTA
CGTAATGTACTGAATATATATAGAGCATATAAATAACCACAACTTGTAAGAATATTTTACTTGACACACC
TATATCATCACGTCACGATGCCTTCATAGATTATGATGAAATATAAACAGAACCTGCTATTGGAAAAAAA
AGGGCAGGAAAAAATTTTGTGAAAGTGAGTAAAAGAAAGATGAAGAGCGAGACATGGATAATAAGAAATA
GATGTCACTAATGGACAATTGGAAGACTGATATGGAAAGTTACGATGAAGGAGGAGCTCCAGCTTTTGTT
CCCTTTAGTGAGGGTTAATTGCGCGCTTGGCGTAATCATGGTCATAGCTGTTTCCTGTGTGAAATTGTTA
TCCGCTCACAATTCCACACAACATACGAGCCGGAAGCATAAAGTGTAAAGCCTGGGGTGCCTAATGAGTG
AGCTAACTCACATTAATTGCGTTGCGCTCACTGCCCGCTTTCCAGTCGGGAAACCTGTCGTGCCAGCTGC
ATTAATGAATCGGCCAACGCGCGGGGAGAGGCGGTTTGCGTATTGGGCGCTCTTCCGCTTCCTCGCTCAC
TGACTCGCTGCGCTCGGTCGTTCGGCTGCGGCGAGCGGTATCAGCTCACTCAAAGGCGGTAATACGGTTA
TCCACAGAATCAGGGGATAACGCAGGAAAGAACATGTGAGCAAAAGGCCAGCAAAAGGCCAGGAACCGTA
AAAAGGCCGCGTTGCTGGCGTTTTTCCATAGGCTCCGCCCCCCTGACGAGCATCACAAAAATCGACGCTC
AAGTCAGAGGTGGCGAAACCCGACAGGACTATAAAGATACCAGGCGTTTCCCCCTGGAAGCTCCCTCGTG
CGCTCTCCTGTTCCGACCCTGCCGCTTACCGGATACCTGTCCGCCTTTCTCCCTTCGGGAAGCGTGGCGC
TTTCTCATAGCTCACGCTGTAGGTATCTCAGTTCGGTGTAGGTCGTTCGCTCCAAGCTGGGCTGTGTGCA
CGAACCCCCCGTTCAGCCCGACCGCTGCGCCTTATCCGGTAACTATCGTCTTGAGTCCAACCCGGTAAGA
CACGACTTATCGCCACTGGCAGCAGCCACTGGTAACAGGATTAGCAGAGCGAGGTATGTAGGCGGTGCTA
CAGAGTTCTTGAAGTGGTGGCCTAACTACGGCTACACTAGAAGAACAGTATTTGGTATCTGCGCTCTGCT
GAAGCCAGTTACCTTCGGAAAAAGAGTTGGTAGCTCTTGATCCGGCAAACAAACCACCGCTGGTAGCGGT
GGTTTTTTTGTTTGCAAGCAGCAGATTACGCGCAGAAAAAAAGGATCTCAAGAAGATCCTTTGATCTTTT
CTACGGGGTCTGACGCTCAGTGGAACGAAAACTCACGTTAAGGGATTTTGGTCATGAGATTATCAAAAAG
GATCTTCACCTAGATCCTTTTAAATTAAAAATGAAGTTTTAAATCAATCTAAAGTATATATGAGTAAACT
TGGTCTGACAGTTACCAATGCTTAATCAGTGAGGCACCTATCTCAGCGATCTGTCTATTTCGTTCATCCA
TAGTTGCCTGACTCCCCGTCGTGTAGATAACTACGATACGGGAGGGCTTACCATCTGGCCCCAGTGCTGC
AATGATACCGCGAGACCCACGCTCACCGGCTCCAGATTTATCAGCAATAAACCAGCCAGCCGGAAGGGCC
GAGCGCAGAAGTGGTCCTGCAACTTTATCCGCCTCCATCCAGTCTATTAATTGTTGCCGGGAAGCTAGAG
TAAGTAGTTCGCCAGTTAATAGTTTGCGCAACGTTGTTGCCATTGCTACAGGCATCGTGGTGTCACGCTC
GTCGTTTGGTATGGCTTCATTCAGCTCCGGTTCCCAACGATCAAGGCGAGTTACATGATCCCCCATGTTG
TGCAAAAAAGCGGTTAGCTCCTTCGGTCCTCCGATCGTTGTCAGAAGTAAGTTGGCCGCAGTGTTATCAC
TCATGGTTATGGCAGCACTGCATAATTCTCTTACTGTCATGCCATCCGTAAGATGCTTTTCTGTGACTGG
TGAGTACTCAACCAAGTCATTCTGAGAATAGTGTATGCGGCGACCGAGTTGCTCTTGCCCGGCGTCAATA
CGGGATAATACCGCGCCACATAGCAGAACTTTAAAAGTGCTCATCATTGGAAAACGTTCTTCGGGGCGAA
AACTCTCAAGGATCTTACCGCTGTTGAGATCCAGTTCGATGTAACCCACTCGTGCACCCAACTGATCTTC
AGCATCTTTTACTTTCACCAGCGTTTCTGGGTGAGCAAAAACAGGAAGGCAAAATGCCGCAAAAAAGGGA
ATAAGGGCGACACGGAAATGTTGAATACTCATACTCTTCCTTTTTCAATATTATTGAAGCATTTATCAGG
GTTATTGTCTCATGAGCGGATACATATTTGAATGTATTTAGAAAAATAAACAAATAGGGGTTCCGCGCAC
ATTTCCCCGAAAAGTGCCACCTGGGTCCTTTTCATCACGTGCTATAAAAATAATTATAATTTAAATTTTT
TAATATAAATATATAAATTAAAAATAGAAAGTAAAAAAAGAAATTAAAGAAAAAATAGTTTTTGTTTTCC
GAAGATGTAAAAGACTCTAGGGGGATCGCCAACAAATACTACCTTTTATCTTGCTCTTCCTGCTCTCAGG
TATTAATGCCGAATTGTTTCATCTTGTCTGTGTAGAAGACCACACACGAAAATCCTGTGATTTTACATTT
TACTTATCGTTAATCGAATGTATATCTATTTAATCTGCTTTTCTTGTCTAATAAATATATATGTAAAGTA
CGCTTTTTGTTGAAATTTTTTAAACCTTTGTTTATTTTTTTTTCTTCATTCCGTAACTCTTCTACCTTCT
TTATTTACTTTCTAAAATCCAAATACAAAACATAAAAATAAATAAACACAGAGTAAATTCCCAAATTATT
CCATCATTAAAAGATACGAGGCGCGTGTAAGTTACAGGCAAGCGATCCGTCTAAGAAACCATTATTATCA
TGACATTAACCTATAAAAATAGGCGTATCACGAGGCCCTTTCGTCTCGCGCGTTTCGGTGATGACGGTGA
AAACCTCTGACACATGCAGCTCCCGGAGACGGTCACAGCTTGTCTGTAAGCGGATGCCGGGAGCAGACAA
GCCCGTCAGGGCGCGTCAGCGGGTGTTGGCGGGTGTCGGGGCTGGCTTAACTATGCGGCATCAGAGCAGA
TTGTACTGAGAGTGCACCATAGATCACGACATTACTATATATATAATATAGGAAGCATTTAATAGAACAG
CATCGTAATATATGTGTACTTTGCAGTTATGACGCCAGATGGCAGTAGTGGAAGATATTCTTTATTGAAA
AATAGCTTGTCACCTTACGTACAATCTTGATCCGGAGCTTTTCTTTTTTTGCCGATTAAGAATTAATTCG
GTCGAAAAAAGAAAAGGAGAGGGCCAAGAGGGAGGGCATTGGTGACTATTGAGCACGTGAGTATACGTGA
TTAAGCACACAAAGGCAGCTTGGAGTATGTCTGTTATTAATTTCACAGGTAGTTCTGGTCCATTGGTGAA
AGTTTGCGGCTTGCAGAGCACAGAGGCCGCAGAATGTGCTCTAGATTCCGATGCTGACTTGCTGGGTATT
ATATGTGTGCCCAATAGAAAGAGAACAATTGACCCGGTTATTGCAAGGAAAATTTCAAGTCTTGTAAAAG
CATATAAAAATAGTTCAGGCACTCCGAAATACTTGGTTGGCGTGTTTCGTAATCAACCTAAGGAGGATGT
TTTGGCTCTGGTCAATGATTACGGCATTGATATCGTCCAACTGCATGGAGATGAGTCGTGGCAAGAATAC
CAAGAGTTCCTCGGTTTGCCAGTTATTAAAAGACTCGTATTTCCAAAAGACTGCAACATACTACTCAGTG
CAGCTTCACAGAAACCTCATTCGTTTATTCCCTTGTTTGATTCAGAAGCAGGTGGGACAGGTGAACTTTT
GGATTGGAACTCGATTTCTGACTGGGTTGGAAGGCAAGAGAGCCCCGAAAGCTTACATTTTATGTTAGCT
GGTGGACTGACGCCAGAAAATGTTGGTGATGCGCTTAGATTAAATGGCGTTATTGGTGTTGATGTAAGCG
GAGGTGTGGAGACAAATGGTGTAAAAGACTCTAACAAAATAGCAAATTTCGTCAAAAATGCTAAGAAATA
GGTTATTACTGAGTAGTATTTATTTAAGTATTGTTTGTGCACTTGCCGATCTATGCGGTGTGAAATACCG
CACAGATGCGTAAGGAGAAAATACCGCATCAGGAAATTGTAAGCGTTAATATTTTGTTAAAATTCGCGTT
AAATTTTTGTTAAATCAGCTCATTTTTTAACCAATAGGCCGAAATCGGCAAAATCCCTTATAAATCAAAA
GAATAGACCGAGATAGGGT
[37 nt withheld, positions 7580-7616]
AAAGAACGTGGACTCCAACGTCAAAGG
[49 nt withheld, positions 7644-7692]
T
[91 nt withheld, positions 7694-7784]
G
[124 nt withheld, positions 7786-7909]
CCATTCGCCATTCAGGCTGCGCAACTGTTGGGAAGGGCGATCGGTGCGGGCCTCTTCGCTATTACGCCAG
CTGGCGAAAGGGGGATGTGCTGCAAGGCGATTAAGTTGGGTAACGCCAGGGTTTTCCCAGTCACGACGTT
Features (pLannotate 1.2.2; 19 found; start..end, strand, type, name):
     27..45      +  promoter       T7 promoter: promoter for bacteriophage T7 RNA polymerase
    326..3160    +  CDS            HSH155: SF3B1_YEAST - Experimental evidence at protein level: Swiss-Prot protein existence level 1. Contacts pre-mRNA on both sides of the branch site early in spliceosome assembly. From Saccharomyces cerevisiae (strain ATCC 204508 / S288c) (Baker's yeast).
   3362..3415    +  CDS            ABZ2 (fragment): PABC_YEAST - Experimental evidence at protein level: Swiss-Prot protein existence level 1. Converts 4-amino-4-deoxychorismate into 4-aminobenzoate (PABA) and pyruvate. From Saccharomyces cerevisiae (strain ATCC 204508 / S288c) (Baker's yeast).
   3432..3450    -  promoter       T3 promoter: promoter for bacteriophage T3 RNA polymerase
   3495..3511    -  protein_bind   lac operator: The lac repressor binds to the lac operator to inhibit transcription in E. coli. This inhibition can be relieved by adding lactose or isopropyl-β-D-thiogalactopyranoside (IPTG). lac repressor encoded by lacI
   3519..3549    -  promoter       lac promoter: promoter for the E. coli lac operon
   3564..3585    -  protein_bind   CAP binding site: CAP binding activates transcription in the presence of cAMP. E. coli catabolite activator protein
   3598..3690    -  CDS            lacI (fragment): lac repressor; lacI; The lac repressor binds to the lac operator to inhibit transcription in E. coli. This inhibition can be relieved by adding lactose or isopropyl-β-D-thiogalactopyranoside (IPTG).
   3873..4461    -  rep_origin     ori: high-copy-number ColE1/pMB1/pBR322/pUC origin of replication
   4632..5492    -  CDS            AmpR: β-lactamase; bla; confers resistance to ampicillin, carbenicillin, and related antibiotics
   5493..5597    -  promoter       AmpR promoter: bla
   5634..6137    +  misc_feature   CEN/ARS: S. cerevisiae CEN6 centromere fused to an autonomously replicating sequence
   6205..6240    +  CDS            rop (fragment): Rop protein, which maintains plasmids at low copy number; rop
   6342..6391    +  misc_feature   bom (fragment): basis of mobility region from pBR322
   6529..6676    +  promoter       TRP1 promoter: S. cerevisiae TRP1
   6677..7351    +  CDS            TRP1: phosphoribosylanthranilate isomerase, required for tryptophan biosynthesis; S. cerevisiae TRP1; yeast auxotrophic marker
   7402..7453    +  misc_feature   bom (fragment): basis of mobility region from pBR322
   7481..7909    -  rep_origin     f1 ori (sequence partly withheld): f1 bacteriophage origin of replication; arrow indicates direction of (+) strand synthesis
   7913..19      -  CDS            lacZα (fragment) (across the origin): LacZα fragment of β-galactosidase; lacZ fragment
