[The description below was written by a language model from this plasmid's Addgene catalogue record and pLannotate feature annotations shown in this document.]
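Description:
Hsh155 1-945 is a yeast–E. coli shuttle plasmid built on the pRS414 backbone, a low-copy centromeric vector of about 8 kb in total. In bacteria it replicates from a high-copy ColE1/pUC-type origin and is selected through the β-lactamase gene (ampicillin resistance). In Saccharomyces cerevisiae it is maintained by a CEN6/ARS element, which gives stable segregation at roughly one copy per cell, and it is selected by complementation of tryptophan auxotrophy with the TRP1 marker under its own promoter. The backbone also carries an f1 origin for single-stranded DNA production and the remnants of a pBluescript-style cloning region: a disrupted lacZα fragment, the lac promoter/operator, and flanking T7 and T3 phage promoters.

The insert is a truncated allele of S. cerevisiae HSH155, the yeast orthologue of SF3b1. This U2 snRNP component contacts the pre-mRNA around the branch site early in spliceosome assembly. The annotated coding region spans about 2.8 kb, consistent with residues 1–945, so the C-terminal end of the protein is removed. No dedicated yeast promoter is annotated. About 300 bp of unannotated sequence lies upstream of the coding region, and a short fragment of ABZ2 is annotated downstream of it. This suggests that genomic flanking sequence may have been cloned with the gene, but the record does not state which promoter or terminator drives expression. No epitope tags or reporters are annotated.

The depositor's sequence and the repository's sequencing result show the same set of features and differ by only a few nucleotides in length. The associated study concerns Hsh155/SF3b1 interactions with the U2 snRNA/branch site duplex, so the plasmid serves to express this truncation in yeast for functional analysis of splicing.
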