Addgene plasmid #112002: Hsh155 1-945
Purpose: Truncated Hsh155 (aa 1-945)
Depositing lab: Aaron Hoskins. Depositing organization: University of Wisconsin, Madison. Publication: Functional Analysis of Hsh155/SF3b1 Interactions with the U2 snRNA/Branch Site Duplex. Carrocci TJ, Paulson JC, Hoskins AA. RNA. 2018 May 11. pii: rna.065664.118. doi: 10.1261/rna.065664.118. PubMed 29752352.
Backbone
  Vector backbone: pRS414
  Backbone manufacturer: ATCC
  Backbone size w/o insert (bp): 5208
  Total vector size (bp): 8046
  Vector type: Bacterial Expression, Yeast Expression
  Selectable markers: TRP1
Growth in bacteria
  Bacterial resistance: Ampicillin, 100 μg/mL
  Growth temperature: 37°C
  Growth strain: DH5alpha
  Copy number: Unknown
Gene/Insert
  Gene/Insert name: Hsh155 1-945 (alt name: pAAH0937)
  Species: S. cerevisiae (budding yeast)
  Insert size (bp): 2838
  Mutation: 1-945 truncation
Terms and licenses: Academic/Nonprofit Terms; Industry Terms: Not Available to Industry
How to cite: Hsh155 1-945 was a gift from Aaron Hoskins (Addgene plasmid # 112002 ; http://n2t.net/addgene:112002 ; RRID:Addgene_112002)
